>Addgene plasmid #186455 | pTarget_priming_VA | addgene full sequence | sequence record 370295 | Addgene NGS Result
CACGAGTGGGTTACATCGAACTGGATCTCAACAGCGGTAAGATCCTTGAGAGTTTTCGCCCCGAAGAACG
TTTTCCAATGATGAGCACTTTTAAAGTTCTGCTATGTGGCGCGGTATTATCCCGTGTTGACGCCGGGCAA
GAGCAACTCGGTCGCCGCATACACTATTCTCAGAATGACTTGGTTGAGTACTCACCAGTCACAGAAAAGC
ATCTTACGGATGGCATGACAGTAAGAGAATTATGCAGTGCTGCCATAACCATGAGTGATAACACTGCGGC
CAACTTACTTCTGACAACGATCGGAGGACCGAAGGAGCTAACCGCTTTTTTGCACAACATGGGGGATCAT
GTAACTCGCCTTGATCGTTGGGAACCGGAGCTGAATGAAGCCATACCAAACGACGAGCGTGACACCACGA
TGCCTGCAGCAATGGCAACAACGTTGCGCAAACTATTAACTGGCGAACTACTTACTATAGCTTCCCGGCA
ACAATTAATAGACTGGATGGAGGCGGATAAAGTTGCAGGACCACTTCTGCGCTCGGCCCTTCCGGCTGGC
TGGTTTATTGCTGATAAATCTGGAGCCGGTGAGCGTGGGTCTCGCGGTATCATTGCAGCACTGGGGCCAG
ATGGTAAGCCCTCCCGTATCGTAGTTATCTACACGACGGGGAGTCAGGCAACTATGGATGAACGAAATAG
ACAGATCGCTGAGATAGGTGCCTCACTGATTAAGCATTGGTAACTGTCAGACCAAGTTTACTCATATATA
CTTTAGATTGATTTAAAACTTCATTTTTAATTTAAAAGGATCTAGGTGAAGATCCTTTTTGATAATCTCA
TGACCAAAATCCCTTAACGTGAGTTTTCGTTCCACTGAGCGTCAGACCCCGTAGAAAAGATCAAAGGATC
TTCTTGAGATCCTTTTTTTCTGCGCGTAATCTGCTGCTTGCAAACAAAAAAACCACCGCTACCAGCGGTG
GTTTGTTTGCCGGATCAAGAGCTACCAACTCTTTTTCCGAAGGTAACTGGCTTCAGCAGAGCGCAGATAC
CAAATACTGTCCTTCTAGTGTAGCCGTAGTTAGGCCACCACTTCAAGAACTCTGTAGCACCGCCTACATA
CCTCGCTCTGCTAATCCTGTTACCAGTGGCTGCTGCCAGTGGCGATAAGTCGTGTCTTACCGGGTTGGAC
TCAAGACGATAGTTACCGGATAAGGCGCAGCGGTCGGGCTGAACGGGGGGTTCGTGCACACAGCCCAGCT
TGGAGCGAACGACCTACACCGAACTGAGATACCTACAGCGTGAGCTATGAGAAAGCGCCACGCTTCCCGA
AGGGAGAAAGGCGGACAGGTATCCGGTAAGCGGCAGGGTCGGAACAGGAGAGCGCACGAGGGAGCTTCCA
GGGGGAAACGCCTGGTATCTTTATAGTCCTGTCGGGTTTCGCCACCTCTGACTTGAGCGTCGATTTTTGT
GATGCTCGTCAGGGGGGCGGAGCCTATGGAAAAACGCCGGCAACGCGGCCTTTTTACGGTTCCTGGCCTT
TTGCTGGCCTTTTGCTCACATGTTCTTTCCTGCGTTATCCCCTGATTCTGTGGATAACCGTATTACCGCC
TTTGAGTGAGCTGATACAGCTCGCCGCAGCCGAACGACCGAGCGCAGCGAGTCAGTGAGCGAGGAAGCGG
AAGAGCGCCTGATGCGGTATTTTCTCCTTACGCATCTGTGCGGTATTTCACACCGCAATGGTGCACTCTC
AGTACAATCTGCTCTGATGCCGCATAGTTAAGCCAGTATACACTCCGCTATCGCTACGTGACTGGGTCAT
GGCTGCGCCCCGACACCCGCCAACACCCGCTGACGCGCCCTGACGGGCTTGTCTGCTCCCGGCATCCGCT
TACAGACAAGCTGTGACCGTCTCCGGGAGCTGCATGTGTCAGAGGTTTTCACCGTCATCACCGAAACGCG
CGAGGCAGCTGCGGTAAAGCTCATCAGCGTGGTCGTGAAGCGATTCACAGATGTCTGCCTGTTCATCCGC
GTCCAGCTCGTTGAGTTTCTCCAGAAGCGTTAATGTCTGGCTTCTGATAAAGCGGGCCATGTTAAGGGCG
GTTTTTTCCTGTTTGGTCACTGATGCCTCCGTGTAAGGGGGATTTCTGTTCATGGGGGTAATGATACCGA
TGAAACGAGAGAGGATGCTCACGATACGGGTTACTGATGATGAACATGCCCGGTTACTGGAACGTTGTGA
GGGTAAACAACTGGCGGTATGGATGCGGCGGGACCAGAGAAAAATCACTCAGGGTCAATGCCAGCGCTTC
GTTAATACAGATGTAGGTGTTCCACAGGGTAGCCAGCAGCATCCTGCGATGCAGATCCGGAACATAATGG
TGCAGGGCGCTGACTTCCGCGTTTCCAGACTTTACGAAACACGGAAACCGAAGACCATTCATGTTGTTGC
TCAGGTCGCAGACGTTTTGCAGCAGCAGTCGCTTCACGTTCGCTCGCGTATCGGTGATTCATTCTGCTAA
CCAGTAAGGCAACCCCGCCAGCCTAGCCGGGTCCTCAACGACAGGAGCACGATCATGCGCACCCGTGGCC
AGGACCCAACGCTGCCCGAGATGCGCCGCGTGCGGCTGCTGGAGATGGCGGACGCGATGGATATGTTCTG
CCAAGGGTTGGTTTGCGCATTCACAGTTCTCCGCAAGAATTGATTGGCTCCAATTCTTGGAGTGGTGAAT
CCGTTAGCGAGGTGCCGCCGGCTTCCATTCAGGTCGAGGTGGCCCGGCTCCATGCACCGCGACGCAACGC
GGGGAGGCAGACAAGGTATAGGGCGGCGCCTACAATCCATGCCAACCCGTTCCATGTGCTCGCCGAGGCG
GCATAAATCGCCGTGACGATCAGCGGTCCAATGATCGAAGTTAGGCTGGTAAGAGCCGCGAGCGATCCTT
GAAGCTGTCCCTGATGGTCGTCATCTACCTGCCTGGACAGCATGGCCTGCAACGCGGGCATCCCGATGCC
GCCGGAAGCGAGAAGAATCATAATGGGGAAGGCCATCCAGCCTCGCGTCGCGAACGCCAGCAAGACGTAG
CCCAGCGCGTCGGCCGCCATGCCGGCGATAATGGCCTGCTTCTCGCCGAAACGTTTGGTGGCGGGACCAG
TGACGAAGGCTTGAGCGAGGGCGTGCAAGATTCCGAATACCGCAAGCGACAGGCCGATCATCGTCGCGCT
CCAGCGAAAGCGGTCCTCGCCGAAAATGACCCAGAGCGCTGCCGGCACCTGTCCTACGAGTTGCATGATC
ACTGATAGATACAAGAGCCATAAGAACCTCAGATCCTTCCGTATTTATGTTTGGTAAAGGTAAAAAGACG
AATGATGCATCCGCCAGTATGTTCTCTAGTGTGGTTCGTTGTTTTTGCGTGAGCCATGAGAACGAACCAT
TGAGATCATACTTACTTTGCATGTCACTCAAAAATTTTGCCTCAAAACTGGTGAGCTGAATTTTTGCAGT
TAAAGCATCGTGTAGTGTTTTTCTTAGTCCGTTATGTAGGTAGGAATCTGATGTAATGGTTGTTGGTATT
TTGTCACCATTCATTTTTATCTGGTTGTTCTCAAGTTCGGTTACGAGATCCATTTGTCTATCTAGTTCAA
CTTGGAAAATCAACGTATCAGTCGGGCGGCCTCGCTTATCAACCACCAATTTCATATTGCTGTAAGTGTT
TAAATCTTTACTTATTGGTTTCAAAACCCATTGGTTAAGCCTTTTAAACTCATGGTAGTTATTTTCAAGC
ATTAACATGAACTTAAATTCATCAAGGCTAATCTCTATATTTGCCTTGTGAGTTTTCTTTTGTGTTAGTT
CTTTTAATAACCACTCATAAATCCTCATAGAGTATTTGTTTTCAAAAGACTTAACATGTTCCAGATTATA
TTTTATGAATTTTTTTAACTGGAAAAGATAAGGCAATATCTCTTCACTAAAAACTAATTCTAATTTTTCG
CTTGAGAACTTGGCATAGTTTGTCCACTGGAAAATCTCAAAGCCTTTAACCAAAGGATTCCTGATTTCCA
CAGTTCTCGTCATCAGCTCTCTGGTTGCTTTAGCTAATACACCATAAGCATTTTCCCTACTGATGTTCAT
CATCTGAGCGTATTGGTTATAAGTGAACGATACCGTCCGTTCTTTCCTTGTAGGGTTTTCAATCGTGGGG
TTGAGTAGTGCCACACAGCATAAAATTAGCTTGGTTTCATGCTCCGTTAAGTCATAGCGACTAATCGCTA
GTTCATTTGCTTTGACGAAAGGGCCTCGTGATACGCCTATTTTTATAGGTTAATGTCATGATAATAATGG
TTTCTTAGACGTCAGGTGGCACTTTTCGGGGAAATGTGCGCGGAACCCCTATTTGTTTATTTTTCTAAAT
ACATTCAAATATGTATCCGCTCATGAGACAATAACCCTGATAAATGCTTCAATAACATTGAAAAAGGAAG
AGTATGAGTATTCAACATTTCCGTGTCGCCCTTATTCCCTTTTTTGCGGCATTTTGCCTTCCTGTTTTTG
CTCACCCAGAAACGCTGGTGAAAGTAAAAGATGCTGAAGATCAGTTGGGTG
Features (pLannotate 1.2.2; 8 found; start..end, strand, type, name):
    914..1502    +  rep_origin     ori: high-copy-number ColE1/pMB1/pBR322/pUC origin of replication
   1688..1827    -  misc_feature   bom: basis of mobility region from pBR322
   1929..2120    -  CDS            rop: Rop protein, which maintains plasmids at low copy number; rop
   2137..2517    +  CDS            YPB1_ECOLX: Protein predicted: Swiss-Prot protein existence level 4. From Escherichia coli.
   2759..3289    -  CDS            TcR (fragment): tetracycline efflux protein; tet; confers resistance to tetracycline
   3373..4285    -  CDS            Rep101 (fragment): RepA protein needed for replication with the pSC101 origin; rep101
   4379..4483    +  promoter       AmpR promoter: bla
   4484..743     +  CDS            AmpR (across the origin): β-lactamase; bla; confers resistance to ampicillin, carbenicillin, and related antibiotics
