[The description below was written by a language model from this plasmid's Addgene catalogue record and pLannotate feature annotations shown in this document.]
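Description:
pTarget_priming_VA is a 4.6 kb bacterial target plasmid for CRISPR interference and adaptation experiments with the type V-A nuclease FnCas12a. It is catalogued as an empty backbone, so it carries no expressed gene of interest. It derives from the pET LIC (2A-T) backbone, modified by Gibson assembly to include sequences from pUC19 and a protospacer recognised by Cas12a. The defining feature is a single mismatch at position 1 of that protospacer. Together with the plasmid name and the associated study on spacer acquisition by type V-A and V-B systems, this suggests use as an imperfectly matched "priming" target, to test how mismatched targeting affects interference and the acquisition of new spacers. The protospacer itself is not picked out in the automated annotation, so its location and flanking PAM cannot be stated from the record.

The plasmid is propagated in E. coli under ampicillin selection, with the β-lactamase gene and its native promoter annotated across the sequence start. Replication relies on a ColE1/pMB1-type origin accompanied by the bom mobility region and the rop gene. Rop restrains copy number, consistent with the catalogue's low-copy designation even though the generic origin annotation reads high-copy. The feature table also reports partial matches to a tetracycline efflux gene and to the pSC101 Rep101 protein, plus a predicted E. coli open reading frame. The first two are flagged as fragments, so they are probably not functional. No pSC101 origin is annotated, and the record does not explain where these fragments came from.
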