Addgene plasmid #186455: pTarget_priming_VA
Purpose: (Empty Backbone) pTarget containing protospacer with a mismatch on position 1, for FnCas12a targeting
Depositing lab: John van der Oost. Depositing organization: Wageningen University, Department Agrotechnology & Food Sciences. Publication: Adaptation by Type V-A and V-B CRISPR-Cas Systems Demonstrates Conserved Protospacer Selection Mechanisms Between Diverse CRISPR-Cas Types. Wu WY, Jackson SA, Almendros C, Haagsma AC, Yilmaz S, Gort G, van der Oost J, Brouns SJJ, Staals RHJ. CRISPR J. 2022 Aug;5(4):536-547. doi: 10.1089/crispr.2021.0150. Epub 2022 Jul 12. PubMed 35833800.
Backbone
  Vector backbone: pET LIC (2A-T)
  Modifications to backbone: Included sequences from puc19 plasmid. Contains protospacer for Cas12a targeting. Protospacer has a mismatch on position 1.
  Vector type: CRISPR
Growth in bacteria
  Bacterial resistance: Ampicillin, 100 μg/mL
  Growth temperature: 37°C
  Growth strain: DH5alpha
  Copy number: Low Copy
Gene/Insert
  Cloning method: Gibson Cloning
  Sequencing primers: 5′ GAGATTAGCCTTGATGAATTTAAGTTCATG
Terms and licenses: Academic/Nonprofit Terms; Industry Terms: Not Available to Industry
How to cite: pTarget_priming_VA was a gift from John van der Oost (Addgene plasmid # 186455 ; http://n2t.net/addgene:186455 ; RRID:Addgene_186455)
